Addgene plasmid #109640: actc1b-mKate2-rab40b
Purpose: Muscle specific zebrafish expression of mKate2 fused to rab40b
Depositing lab: Rob Parton. Depositing organization: University of Queensland, Institute for Molecular Bioscience. Publication: In vivo cell biological screening identifies an endocytic capture mechanism for T-tubule formation. Hall TE, Martel N, Ariotti N, Xiong Z, Lo HP, Ferguson C, Rae J, Lim YW, Parton RG. Nat Commun. 2020 Jul 24;11(1):3711. doi: 10.1038/s41467-020-17486-w. PubMed 32709891.
Backbone
  Vector backbone: pDEST-actc1b-mKate2-ccdb
  Vector type: Zebrafish plasmids
Growth in bacteria
  Bacterial resistance: Ampicillin, 100 μg/mL
  Growth temperature: 37°C
  Growth strain: DH5alpha
  Copy number: High Copy
Gene/Insert
  Gene/Insert name: rab40b
  Species: D. rerio (zebrafish)
  Entrez Gene: rab40b (a.k.a. zgc:92926)
  Tag / fusion protein: mKate2 (N terminal on insert)
  Cloning method: Gateway Cloning
Terms and licenses: Academic/Nonprofit Terms; Industry Terms: Not Available to Industry
How to cite: actc1b-mKate2-rab40b was a gift from Rob Parton (Addgene plasmid # 109640 ; http://n2t.net/addgene:109640 ; RRID:Addgene_109640)
