[The description below was written by a language model from this plasmid's Addgene catalogue record and pLannotate feature annotations shown in this document.]
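Description:
actc1b-mKate2-rab40b is a zebrafish expression plasmid made by Gateway recombination into the destination vector pDEST-actc1b-mKate2-ccdb, designed for muscle-specific production of a red fluorescent Rab40b fusion protein. It is maintained in E. coli as a high-copy plasmid through a ColE1/pUC-type origin and is selected with ampicillin via the β-lactamase gene and its own promoter. Remnants of a pBluescript-style backbone are also present, including a partial M13 origin, lac promoter/operator elements, a T3 promoter and a fragment of the multiple cloning site.

The expression cassette is bounded by Gateway attB sites. About 4 kb of sequence lies between attB4 and attB1 with no annotation apart from a very short copia promoter match that is probably spurious. From its position and the backbone name, this region presumably carries the actc1b (cardiac/skeletal alpha-actin) muscle promoter, although the feature tables do not label it. Downstream, the mKate2 coding sequence sits between attB1 and attB2, followed by the zebrafish rab40b open reading frame between attB2 and attB3. This places the monomeric red fluorescent protein at the N terminus of the Rab GTPase. The annotation tool labelled the insert by its similarity to human RAB40B, but the catalogue entry gives the species as D. rerio. An SV40 polyadenylation signal follows the cassette.

A fragment matching medaka tyrosinase lies near the backbone junction, upstream of attB4; the record does not explain its role. The depositor sequence and the sequencing-verified record show the same feature order and differ only slightly in length. The associated study was an in vivo screen of T-tubule formation, so the plasmid suits imaging of Rab40b localisation in the muscle fibres of live zebrafish.
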