Features (pLannotate 1.2.2; 21 found; start..end, strand, type, name):
      7..228     -  rep_origin     M13 ori (fragment) (sequence partly withheld): M13 bacteriophage origin of replication; arrow indicates direction of (+) strand synthesis
    228..515     +  CDS            tyr (fragment) (sequence partly withheld): TYRO_ORYLA - Also known as tyro. Experimental evidence at transcript level: Swiss-Prot protein existence level 2. This is a copper-containing oxidase that functions in the formation of pigments such as melanins and other polyphenolic compounds. From Oryzias latipes (Japanese rice fish) (Japanese killifish).
   1097..1117    +  protein_bind   attB4: mutant version of attB; core recombination site for the Gateway® BP reaction BP Clonase™
   2025..2041    -  promoter       copia promoter (fragment): strong promoter from the Drosophila transposable element copia (Sinclair et al., 1986)
   5093..5113    +  protein_bind   attB1: mutant version of attB; core recombination site for the Gateway® BP reaction BP Clonase™
   5123..5818    +  CDS            mKate2: mKate2 is a basic (constitutively fluorescent) red fluorescent protein published in 2009, derived from Entacmaea quadricolor. It is reported to be a rapidly-maturing monomer with moderate acid sensitivity.
   5820..5844    -  protein_bind   attB2: mutant version of attB; recombination site for the Gateway® BP reaction BP Clonase™
   5867..6703    +  CDS            RAB40B: RB40B_HUMAN - Also known as SEC4L. Experimental evidence at protein level: Swiss-Prot protein existence level 1. May be a substrate-recognition component of a SCF-like ECS (Elongin-Cullin-SOCS-box protein) E3 ubiquitin ligase complex which mediates the ubiquitination and subsequent proteasomal degradation of target proteins. From Homo sapiens (Human).
   6707..6727    -  protein_bind   attB3: mutant version of attB; core recombination site for the Gateway® BP reaction BP Clonase™
   6731..6751    +  CDS            lacZα (fragment): LacZα fragment of β-galactosidase; lacZ fragment
   6767..6901    -  polyA_signal   SV40 poly(A) signal: SV40 polyadenylation signal
   6924..7007    -  CDS            large T antigen (fragment): large T antigen from SV40 (simian virus 40)
   7573..7613    -  misc_feature   MCS (fragment): pBluescript multiple cloning site
   7626..7644    -  promoter       T3 promoter: promoter for bacteriophage T3 RNA polymerase
   7689..7705    -  protein_bind   lac operator: The lac repressor binds to the lac operator to inhibit transcription in E. coli. This inhibition can be relieved by adding lactose or isopropyl-β-D-thiogalactopyranoside (IPTG). lac repressor encoded by lacI
   7713..7743    -  promoter       lac promoter: promoter for the E. coli lac operon
   7758..7779    -  protein_bind   CAP binding site: CAP binding activates transcription in the presence of cAMP. E. coli catabolite activator protein
   7792..7884    -  CDS            lacI (fragment): lac repressor; lacI; The lac repressor binds to the lac operator to inhibit transcription in E. coli. This inhibition can be relieved by adding lactose or isopropyl-β-D-thiogalactopyranoside (IPTG).
   8067..8655    -  rep_origin     ori: high-copy-number ColE1/pMB1/pBR322/pUC origin of replication
   8826..9686    -  CDS            AmpR: β-lactamase; bla; confers resistance to ampicillin, carbenicillin, and related antibiotics
   9687..9791    -  promoter       AmpR promoter: bla
>Addgene plasmid #109640 | actc1b-mKate2-rab40b | depositor full sequence | sequence record 206577 | Full Sequence
CCACCTAAATTGTAAGCGTTAATATTTTGTTAAAATTCGCGTTAAATTTTTGTTAAATCAGCTCATTTTT
TAACCAATAGGCCGAAATCGGCAAAATCCCTTATAAATCAAAAGAATAGACCGAGATAGGGT
[37 nt withheld, positions 133-169]
AAAGAACGTGGACTCCAACGTCAAAGG
[32 nt withheld, positions 197-228]
GCTGGCTAAGAACTCATCAGCCTCCCCGGTCCATCTACCCACGTACCAATGCACCAATTGGCCACAATGA
CGGCTACTACATGGTGCCATTCCTTCCTCTTTATAGGAATGGAGACTACCTCCTGTCCAACAAGGCTCTT
GGATACGAGTACGCCTACCTGTTGGACCCAGGTCATTGCACAACACCAGAAATGCCCTCTGATCTGCAAA
AGACGTGAATATCTGTTCAGACACCCATATCCACTCTGTTCCACACAGGTCAGAGGTTTGTCCAGGAGTT
CTTGACAGAGGTGTAAAAAGTACTCAAAAATTTTACTCAAGTGAAAGTACAAGTACTTAGGGAAAATTTT
ACTCAATTAAAAGTAAAAGTATCTGGCTAGAATCTTACTTGAGTAAAAGTAAAAAAGTACTCCATTAAAA
TTGTACTTGAGTATTAAGGAAGTAAAAGTAAAAGCAAGAAAGAAAACTAGAGATTCTTGTTTAAGCTTTT
AATCTCAAAAAACATTAAATGAAATGCATACAAGGTTTTATCCTGCTTTAGAACTGTTTGTATTTAATTA
TCAAACTATAAGACAGACAATCTAATGCCAGTACACGCTACTCAAAGTTGTAAAACCTCAGATTTAACTT
CAGTAGAAGCTGATTCTCAAAATTGTTAGTGTCAAGCCTAGCTCTTTTGGGGCTGAAAAGCAATCCTGCA
GTGCTGAAAAGCCTCTCACAGGCAGCCGATGCGGGAAGAGGTGTATTAGTCTTGATAGAGAGGCTGCAAA
TAGCAGGAAACGTGAGCAGAGACTCCCTGGTGTCTGAAACACAGGCCAGATGGGCCCTCGAGCAGGAAAC
AGCTATGACCATGATTACGCCAAGCTATCAACTTTGTATAGAAAAGTTGGCACGCGCAGATTCCGTGTGG
GCCTGGTAATATCTTACCATTTTAAGCTATTTTAAGATTAGGGAAAAAAATTAAATAAAACTACTTTAAA
ATTACTTTCCTTAAAAAGCAACATATTTATTTAGTTTTTGTTTAACTGGCTCAAGATTGTAATATTTTAC
TTTTACATGTTTTTTTTAAGTACCTAAATGTGTTCAAAAGTAAAGTATGTTATTGTTTTTTTTTTTTTAA
TGTTAGCTAAGCTTTAAATTGTAATATATTACTTTTAAAAGTGACTTTTTAAAAATGTAAATAAAAAAGT
AACTATAAATGTGTAATGCATGTTATTTCTGTGGGTTTTTTAATTTTCATCTCAACTGGGCTTACAATTT
TAACATAATAAAAATCAAATCAAATCAAATCAGGCCCTTATTTGTCACATACACTCTTGTATACTGAAAT
AAACTAAATGTTGAGAAAAATTTAAATACACCAAAATAACGCATACCTTTTTTGTAATTACCTAAGTAAA
ACATTTAGTTCCTTTTTTAAGTGACTCAAGATTGTAATCTATTAATTGTAAAAGATAAAACTAGTGATCA
ATCTGACGTGCTTCTATGCAGCCTGTGAGATTAATTGTGATGTTTAATTATTAAACAATTTAAATGGATC
AAACATTTCACATGTGCTTATTGTGTCCAACAAAACCAGCAGAAGCACTTAAAAATATTGCATGACAACA
TGAGTTTTTAATGTAAATTATATATACTTCCTAAACGAAGTTAATCATATTTTCTAAAATAATAATGTCA
TTGAAATATTTAAATAAATGATAANCTTTAGTTGATTCAACATAAAATTGAAAGCAATAAGGACTTTTTT
TTTTTTACAGCGGTGAAGCAAAAGCNTGNAAATAATCATATAAATATAATAAATAAATAAATAAAATAAT
GGTTCTTGGTGCAAATATGAACACTTTAAATAAATATAGAATAAATATGATCAATAAGTCATAACGACGT
GTTTTATGTTGATTATAATTTAAACATGTTTCTAACGCAAGTTTTAAAAACTGTTTTAAAGTATTATTTT
AAGTTATAAGATCAATTTGACTCAACATTTTGTAGTGAAAATATGTTGTGTAAAATTAATATAATATACA
CTATAAAAATGCAAGGTTCCACACAATTCATTCATGTTGTCCCAACACAAATCGATTAAGTTAACAAATA
TATGTGGATTGAACATAAAAAATTAAGTTGTCCCAATGAAATCTCAAGAATTGTGTTGTTTCAGCTCATT
TTAAATAAGTAGTTTTAACAAGTAAAAAATAACATATTTTTGAGTGTGTATATATATATATTTATATATT
ACAAAATATAATAATATAAAATGTAAAAGATATAAACCATGCTACATATATTTAAGAGCTATTTTGCACA
TTACTTTTTTGCAAGCCATTTGAGTGTTTTTTTACAAATATATATTAGCTAAATATACAATATCTTAAAT
ATACAATTAATCAGACATGCAAAAAATGCATTTAACCTACATAAAAATACATGATCAACATATGTTTTAT
GCTGATTACAACTAAATCAAACGTAATGAAATTAATTTATAAAAGCGATTTAAATATGTCAATATTTTAA
GTTAAAATCACTTGAAACCTACTATAAATGAACTTAAATTTAAAAAATCTCCTTTAATTCCAATGCAGCA
CTGTTGTTTTTTCAGCTGAGGACCCCCGGTGCAGATGGTTGGCCCCCGGCCCGCTATTCTAAGGAAGCCT
TTCTTAATTTTAGGGCGGCGCTGCATGCGCTCAGATCAGATTCACGGGTGGAGAGGGTTATTTTCTCTTT
TTTATTTTTTCTTGCCTGCTCATATTTGGGCCTGTGTGAACCCCAGGCTCCGCCTCGGCCCCCAGGAGCC
GCTCTTATTTAAAGGGGATCCTCGCCTTCAGTCTTCGTCCCAGTGGAAGCATCAGTCTTGTGATAACAAC
TTGGTGAGTCCTACAGACCAGCGCTCGACTCTAGGCTTTAAATGCATTGATTTCTCTGGATTAGCTACCG
GGAGAGTTTTAACTTTGCTTATTAGTCTTGTGCTTGAACTGCTAGGTTTAAAGAGGGTTTTCTCTAATGC
ATGCATGAAGCGACAGCTGAAAACCAGAAATAGAGCGTTTGTCCTCCTGTTAAACTCTAGCCTTTCTTTG
GCATTTGTCAGTCCGAGTCTTCAGCTGCCGGCAGGAGATTGGGTTTCAGTAACACTTGCTGAGCACAAAC
TACACGTGCTTCCTTCAGATTTAATTCATTATTAATCATTCTAGATTTAAATGATCTTCTTACTCATTGC
TGATTATTTTAGCCTTGCGGAGCAGATTAAATGAGCACGTGTTTATTAAGATTGATTTAAATATAATTAA
TATTTCACCACTGTAGTTTTAAAATTGCCTTCTAAGTCATGGTTGATTTTTAATAGGTATCGGCTCTAAT
TAGATTACTATTTTGGTTTTTAAATGTTATTTCTATTTCATTTGTAGGCTCGTTTTTAATGTGATTTTAT
TAGATTCTAGTTTTAAAATCATCTTTTAGCCTTACTGAGCAGACTGAATGAACATGTTTCATTAAGATTA
ACTTCATTATAGTTAATTATTTAATCATTCTAGTGGATTATAAATCAGCTCTATTTAAATTGATTGTCGT
GTTTATTTCTATTTGATTTTTGATTATTTTTTAAGGTCGTTTTTATGTGATTTTTCCCCGATTCTAATTT
TAAACTAATTGTTTGATTTTTATATGATTCGACTCTTTTTAAATGAATTGTTTTGCTTTTTTTATTGAGC
ATATATATATATTATACAATTTCAATCAACAATTGTTGTGCTTTTTAAATGTTGTTTCTATTTCATTTCT
AGGGTCGATTTTATTCGATTCTAGTTTTAAAATCGTGATTTCTAACTCCTAACCTTACTGAGCAGACTGA
ATGAACATGTTTCATCAAGATTAACTTCATTATAGTTAATTATTGAATCGGGCTAGTGGTTTATAAATCA
GCTCTATTATAAATTAATTGTCATCATTATTTCTATTTAATTTTTATTATTTTTTTAGGATTATTTTTAA
GGGATTTTTTTCACGTTCTAGTTTTAAACTCAATGCTCATTACTGCTCACCCTTGCTGAGCAGTCTTTCG
TTAAGATTAAATTAATTAATAACCCATTCTAGTTTTAAAACAGTGTCTTAAGGCATAGCTGATATTTTAC
AAGTTTACTATTTAATATATCTCCATTTCTTTTTTTAGGGTCGATTTCATCTGATTTGATTAATTTTTAT
TATCTTCACTAAGCTTTTTGTTCTAGGTTTTATTCTCAGTATTATTACTGTTATATTTGAACTGAATTTC
TCCTCATAGTTTATTCATTTTATTTATTTATTTTTTGTTTATTCGCTATTTTGTATTTTAGTTTTTAATT
AGAAATTTTATTAGAATCGTTTTGAACTAGTTTTTATGCACTCTAACATTAATATTAAATCATAACTATT
ATTTTTATTATAATTTATTTGTGTTTATCTTTTTGTGTAGCTTTCATGTGTTTTTATTTTAGTTTTATTA
TGTTTGCATTGAATTTTTTGGACTAGTTTATATAACGATATACAGAAAAGCCATGACAACAAATGTTTTT
ATAATACCTATTAAGTATAAGCTAATCAGATTTCCACTATTCTGTTCAAAGTTAACATTATTAGCCATTC
TGATGGATCATTTGACATTTGTCATATGTCTTTATGAACACTGCTCTTTCAGATGCCACTTTTAAAGCTG
TTTTTTACAGTAAATGAACGTTTATTATTATGACATTATTTCCTAAGGCCTCTAGAGTACAGCAGGATGT
GGCGTGTGCATTACTGTGTAATTATGCTGACTGTAAATGTGCATTTATAGACTGTCAGCATGTCTGACTG
TGCGCTGTTGTGATTTGTCCTGCACAGACCAAGGCAAGTTTGTACAAAAAAGCAGGCTGCCACCATGGTG
AGCGAGCTGATTAAGGAGAACATGCACATGAAGCTGTACATGGAGGGCACCGTGAACAACCACCACTTCA
AGTGCACATCCGAGGGCGAAGGCAAGCCCTACGAGGGCACCCAGACCATGAGAATCAAGGCGGTCGAGGG
CGGCCCTCTCCCCTTCGCCTTCGACATCCTGGCTACCAGCTTCATGTACGGCAGCAAAACCTTCATCAAC
CACACCCAGGGCATCCCCGACTTCTTTAAGCAGTCCTTCCCCGAGGGCTTCACATGGGAGAGAGTCACCA
CATACGAAGACGGGGGCGTGCTGACCGCTACCCAGGACACCAGCCTCCAGGACGGCTGCCTCATCTACAA
CGTCAAGATCAGAGGGGTGAACTTCCCATCCAACGGCCCTGTGATGCAGAAGAAAACACTCGGCTGGGAG
GCCTCCACCGAGACCCTGTACCCCGCTGACGGCGGCCTGGAAGGCAGAGCCGACATGGCCCTGAAGCTCG
TGGGCGGGGGCCACCTGATCTGCAACTTGAAGACCACATACAGATCCAAGAAACCCGCTAAGAACCTCAA
GATGCCCGGCGTCTACTATGTGGACAGAAGACTGGAAAGAATCAAGGAGGCCGACAAAGAGACCTACGTC
GAGCAGCACGAGGTGGCTGTGGCCAGATACTGCGACCTCCCTAGCAAACTGGGGCACAGAGACCCAGCTT
TCTTGTACAAAGTGGTGGGTCATCGGGCTGATGTGAAGATGAACCACAGGAGCAGCCCAGCAAAAGCTTA
TGATTTTCTTCTGAAATTCCTACTGGTTGGAGACAGTGATGTGGGGAAAGGGGAAATACTGGCCAGTCTT
CAGGATGGGTCCAGTGAGTCACCCTATGGATACAACATGGGAATCGACTACAAGACTACTACCATTCTCC
TGGATGGACGCAGGGTTAAGCTTCAACTGTGGGACACCTCAGGACAAGGCAGATTCTGTACCATATTCCG
CTCCTATTCCAGAGGAGCACAGGGAGTCATCCTTGTTTATGACATCACAAACCGGTGGTCTTTCGACGGC
ATCGACAGATGGATTAAAGAGATTGATGAGCATGCACCAGGTGTCCCCAAGATCCTGGTGGGCAACAGGC
TTCATCTGGCCTATAAGCGTCAGGTGACCACCGAACATGCGCAGGCCTTTGCAGAGCGATTGGGCGTCAC
GTTTTTTGAGGTCAGCCCTCTCTGTAACTTCAACATCACCGAGTCCTTCACTGAACTGGCCCGCATTGTG
CTCATGAGGCACGGCATGGAGCGACTCTGGAGACCCAATAAAGTGTTGAGTCTGCAGGACCTGTGCTGCC
GTTCTATCGTTTCCTGCACTCCAGTGCATCTCGTGGACAAACTTCCCCTTCCTGTTGCCTTAAAGAGTCA
TCTGAAGTCCTTTTCCATGGCTAACGGCCTGGTCAACACCAGGATGATGCACGGCCGTTCCTATTCGGTC
ATACCTAGCAGTGCTAAAAAACGGAACGGAACCAAAAAATCCAAAATCATCTATCCTCCACTGAGCCCAT
CCCAGCACTGCGCACGGACAAGCTGCAAGATTTCATAGCAACTTTATTATACATAGTTGATAATTCACTG
GCCGTCGTTTTACGGTACCATCGATGATGATCCAGACATGATAAGATACATTGATGAGTTTGGACAAACC
ACAACTAGAATGCAGTGAAAAAAATGCTTTATTTGTGAAATTTGTGATGCTATTGCTTTATTTGTAACCA
TTATAAGCTGCAATAAACAAGTTAACAACAACAATTGCATTCATTTTATGTTTCAGGTTCAGGGGGAGGT
GTGGGAGGTTTTTTAAAGCAAGTAAAACCTCTACAAATGTGGTATGGCTGATTATGATCCTCTAGATCAG
ATCTGCGAAGATACGGCCACGGGTGCTCTTGATCCTGTGGCTGATTTTGGACTGTGCTGCTCGCAGCTGC
TGATGAATCACATACTTCCTCCATTTTCTTCCACTGATTGACTGTTATAATTTCCCTAATTTCCAGGTCA
AGGTGCTGTGCATTGTGGTAATAGATGTGACATGACGTCACTTCCAAAGGACCAATGAACATGTCTGACC
AATTTCATATAATGTGAAAACGATTTTCATAGGCAGAATAAATAACATTTAAATTAAACTGGGCATCAGC
GCAATTCAATTGGTTTGGTAATAGCAAGGGAAAATAGAATGAAGTGATCTCCAAAAAATAAGTACTTTTT
GACTGTAAATAAAATTGTAAGGAGTAAAAAGTACTTTTTTTTCTAAAAAAATGTAATTAAGTAAAAGTAA
AAGTATTGATTTTTAATTGTACTCAAGTAAAGTAAAAATCCCCAAAAATAATACTTAAGTACAGTAATCA
AGTAAAATTACTCAAGTACTTTACACCTCTGGTTCTTGACCCCCTACCTTCAGCAAGCCCAGCAGATCCA
CTAGTTCTAGAGCGGCCGCCACCGCGGTGGAGCTCCAGCTTTTGTTCCCTTTAGTGAGGGTTAATTGCGC
GCTTGGCGTAATCATGGTCATAGCTGTTTCCTGTGTGAAATTGTTATCCGCTCACAATTCCACACAACAT
ACGAGCCGGAAGCATAAAGTGTAAAGCCTGGGGTGCCTAATGAGTGAGCTAACTCACATTAATTGCGTTG
CGCTCACTGCCCGCTTTCCAGTCGGGAAACCTGTCGTGCCAGCTGCATTAATGAATCGGCCAACGCGCGG
GGAGAGGCGGTTTGCGTATTGGGCGCTCTTCCGCTTCCTCGCTCACTGACTCGCTGCGCTCGGTCGTTCG
GCTGCGGCGAGCGGTATCAGCTCACTCAAAGGCGGTAATACGGTTATCCACAGAATCAGGGGATAACGCA
GGAAAGAACATGTGAGCAAAAGGCCAGCAAAAGGCCAGGAACCGTAAAAAGGCCGCGTTGCTGGCGTTTT
TCCATAGGCTCCGCCCCCCTGACGAGCATCACAAAAATCGACGCTCAAGTCAGAGGTGGCGAAACCCGAC
AGGACTATAAAGATACCAGGCGTTTCCCCCTGGAAGCTCCCTCGTGCGCTCTCCTGTTCCGACCCTGCCG
CTTACCGGATACCTGTCCGCCTTTCTCCCTTCGGGAAGCGTGGCGCTTTCTCATAGCTCACGCTGTAGGT
ATCTCAGTTCGGTGTAGGTCGTTCGCTCCAAGCTGGGCTGTGTGCACGAACCCCCCGTTCAGCCCGACCG
CTGCGCCTTATCCGGTAACTATCGTCTTGAGTCCAACCCGGTAAGACACGACTTATCGCCACTGGCAGCA
GCCACTGGTAACAGGATTAGCAGAGCGAGGTATGTAGGCGGTGCTACAGAGTTCTTGAAGTGGTGGCCTA
ACTACGGCTACACTAGAAGGACAGTATTTGGTATCTGCGCTCTGCTGAAGCCAGTTACCTTCGGAAAAAG
AGTTGGTAGCTCTTGATCCGGCAAACAAACCACCGCTGGTAGCGGTGGTTTTTTTGTTTGCAAGCAGCAG
ATTACGCGCAGAAAAAAAGGATCTCAAGAAGATCCTTTGATCTTTTCTACGGGGTCTGACGCTCAGTGGA
ACGAAAACTCACGTTAAGGGATTTTGGTCATGAGATTATCAAAAAGGATCTTCACCTAGATCCTTTTAAA
TTAAAAATGAAGTTTTAAATCAATCTAAAGTATATATGAGTAAACTTGGTCTGACAGTTACCAATGCTTA
ATCAGTGAGGCACCTATCTCAGCGATCTGTCTATTTCGTTCATCCATAGTTGCCTGACTCCCCGTCGTGT
AGATAACTACGATACGGGAGGGCTTACCATCTGGCCCCAGTGCTGCAATGATACCGCGAGACCCACGCTC
ACCGGCTCCAGATTTATCAGCAATAAACCAGCCAGCCGGAAGGGCCGAGCGCAGAAGTGGTCCTGCAACT
TTATCCGCCTCCATCCAGTCTATTAATTGTTGCCGGGAAGCTAGAGTAAGTAGTTCGCCAGTTAATAGTT
TGCGCAACGTTGTTGCCATTGCTACAGGCATCGTGGTGTCACGCTCGTCGTTTGGTATGGCTTCATTCAG
CTCCGGTTCCCAACGATCAAGGCGAGTTACATGATCCCCCATGTTGTGCAAAAAAGCGGTTAGCTCCTTC
GGTCCTCCGATCGTTGTCAGAAGTAAGTTGGCCGCAGTGTTATCACTCATGGTTATGGCAGCACTGCATA
ATTCTCTTACTGTCATGCCATCCGTAAGATGCTTTTCTGTGACTGGTGAGTACTCAACCAAGTCATTCTG
AGAATAGTGTATGCGGCGACCGAGTTGCTCTTGCCCGGCGTCAATACGGGATAATACCGCGCCACATAGC
AGAACTTTAAAAGTGCTCATCATTGGAAAACGTTCTTCGGGGCGAAAACTCTCAAGGATCTTACCGCTGT
TGAGATCCAGTTCGATGTAACCCACTCGTGCACCCAACTGATCTTCAGCATCTTTTACTTTCACCAGCGT
TTCTGGGTGAGCAAAAACAGGAAGGCAAAATGCCGCAAAAAAGGGAATAAGGGCGACACGGAAATGTTGA
ATACTCATACTCTTCCTTTTTCAATATTATTGAAGCATTTATCAGGGTTATTGTCTCATGAGCGGATACA
TATTTGAATGTATTTAGAAAAATAAACAAATAGGGGTTCCGCGCACATTTCCCCGAAAAGTG
