Features (pLannotate 1.2.2; 21 found; start..end, strand, type, name):
      2..22      +  protein_bind   attB1: mutant version of attB; core recombination site for the Gateway® BP reaction BP Clonase™
     32..727     +  CDS            mKate2: mKate2 is a basic (constitutively fluorescent) red fluorescent protein published in 2009, derived from Entacmaea quadricolor. It is reported to be a rapidly-maturing monomer with moderate acid sensitivity.
    729..753     -  protein_bind   attB2: mutant version of attB; recombination site for the Gateway® BP reaction BP Clonase™
    776..1612    +  CDS            RAB40B: RB40B_HUMAN - Also known as SEC4L. Experimental evidence at protein level: Swiss-Prot protein existence level 1. May be a substrate-recognition component of a SCF-like ECS (Elongin-Cullin-SOCS-box protein) E3 ubiquitin ligase complex which mediates the ubiquitination and subsequent proteasomal degradation of target proteins. From Homo sapiens (Human).
   1616..1636    -  protein_bind   attB3: mutant version of attB; core recombination site for the Gateway® BP reaction BP Clonase™
   1640..1660    +  CDS            lacZα (fragment): LacZα fragment of β-galactosidase; lacZ fragment
   1676..1810    -  polyA_signal   SV40 poly(A) signal: SV40 polyadenylation signal
   1833..1916    -  CDS            large T antigen (fragment): large T antigen from SV40 (simian virus 40)
   2482..2522    -  misc_feature   MCS (fragment): pBluescript multiple cloning site
   2535..2553    -  promoter       T3 promoter: promoter for bacteriophage T3 RNA polymerase
   2598..2614    -  protein_bind   lac operator: The lac repressor binds to the lac operator to inhibit transcription in E. coli. This inhibition can be relieved by adding lactose or isopropyl-β-D-thiogalactopyranoside (IPTG). lac repressor encoded by lacI
   2622..2652    -  promoter       lac promoter: promoter for the E. coli lac operon
   2667..2688    -  protein_bind   CAP binding site: CAP binding activates transcription in the presence of cAMP. E. coli catabolite activator protein
   2701..2793    -  CDS            lacI (fragment): lac repressor; lacI; The lac repressor binds to the lac operator to inhibit transcription in E. coli. This inhibition can be relieved by adding lactose or isopropyl-β-D-thiogalactopyranoside (IPTG).
   2976..3564    -  rep_origin     ori: high-copy-number ColE1/pMB1/pBR322/pUC origin of replication
   3735..4595    -  CDS            AmpR: β-lactamase; bla; confers resistance to ampicillin, carbenicillin, and related antibiotics
   4596..4700    -  promoter       AmpR promoter: bla
   4726..4947    -  rep_origin     M13 ori (fragment) (sequence partly withheld): M13 bacteriophage origin of replication; arrow indicates direction of (+) strand synthesis
   4947..5234    +  CDS            tyr (fragment) (sequence partly withheld): TYRO_ORYLA - Also known as tyro. Experimental evidence at transcript level: Swiss-Prot protein existence level 2. This is a copper-containing oxidase that functions in the formation of pigments such as melanins and other polyphenolic compounds. From Oryzias latipes (Japanese rice fish) (Japanese killifish).
   5816..5836    +  protein_bind   attB4: mutant version of attB; core recombination site for the Gateway® BP reaction BP Clonase™
   6737..6753    -  promoter       copia promoter (fragment): strong promoter from the Drosophila transposable element copia (Sinclair et al., 1986)
>Addgene plasmid #109640 | actc1b-mKate2-rab40b | addgene full sequence | sequence record 221253 | Addgene NGS Result
GCAAGTTTGTACAAAAAAGCAGGCTGCCACCATGGTGAGCGAGCTGATTAAGGAGAACATGCACATGAAG
CTGTACATGGAGGGCACCGTGAACAACCACCACTTCAAGTGCACATCCGAGGGCGAAGGCAAGCCCTACG
AGGGCACCCAGACCATGAGAATCAAGGCGGTCGAGGGCGGCCCTCTCCCCTTCGCCTTCGACATCCTGGC
TACCAGCTTCATGTACGGCAGCAAAACCTTCATCAACCACACCCAGGGCATCCCCGACTTCTTTAAGCAG
TCCTTCCCCGAGGGCTTCACATGGGAGAGAGTCACCACATACGAAGACGGGGGCGTGCTGACCGCTACCC
AGGACACCAGCCTCCAGGACGGCTGCCTCATCTACAACGTCAAGATCAGAGGGGTGAACTTCCCATCCAA
CGGCCCTGTGATGCAGAAGAAAACACTCGGCTGGGAGGCCTCCACCGAGACCCTGTACCCCGCTGACGGC
GGCCTGGAAGGCAGAGCCGACATGGCCCTGAAGCTCGTGGGCGGGGGCCACCTGATCTGCAACTTGAAGA
CCACATACAGATCCAAGAAACCCGCTAAGAACCTCAAGATGCCCGGCGTCTACTATGTGGACAGAAGACT
GGAAAGAATCAAGGAGGCCGACAAAGAGACCTACGTCGAGCAGCACGAGGTGGCTGTGGCCAGATACTGC
GACCTCCCTAGCAAACTGGGGCACAGAGACCCAGCTTTCTTGTACAAAGTGGTGGGTCATCGGGCTGATG
TGAAGATGAACCACAGGAGCAGCCCAGCAAAAGCTTATGATTTTCTTCTGAAATTCCTACTGGTTGGAGA
CAGTGATGTGGGGAAAGGGGAAATACTGGCCAGTCTTCAGGATGGGTCCAGTGAGTCACCCTATGGATAC
AACATGGGAATCGACTACAAGACTACTACCATTCTCCTGGATGGACGCAGGGTTAAGCTTCAACTGTGGG
ACACCTCAGGACAAGGCAGATTCTGTACCATATTCCGCTCCTATTCCAGAGGAGCACAGGGAGTCATCCT
TGTTTATGACATCACAAACCGGTGGTCTTTCGACGGCATCGACAGATGGATTAAAGAGATTGATGAGCAT
GCACCAGGTGTCCCCAAGATCCTGGTGGGCAACAGGCTTCATCTGGCCTATAAGCGTCAGGTGACCACCG
AACATGCGCAGGCCTTTGCAGAGCGATTGGGCGTCACGTTTTTTGAGGTCAGCCCTCTCTGTAACTTCAA
CATCACCGAGTCCTTCACTGAACTGGCCCGCATTGTGCTCATGAGGCACGGCATGGAGCGACTCTGGAGA
CCCAATAAAGTGTTGAGTCTGCAGGACCTGTGCTGCCGTTCTATCGTTTCCTGCACTCCAGTGCATCTCG
TGGACAAACTTCCCCTTCCTGTTGCCTTAAAGAGTCATCTGAAGTCCTTTTCCATGGCTAACGGCCTGGT
CAACACCAGGATGATGCACGGCCGTTCCTATTCGGTCATACCTAGCAGTGCTAAAAAACGGAACGGAACC
AAAAAATCCAAAATCATCTATCCTCCACTGAGCCCATCCCAGCACTGCGCACGGACAAGCTGCAAGATTT
CATAGCAACTTTATTATACATAGTTGATAATTCACTGGCCGTCGTTTTACGGTACCATCGATGATGATCC
AGACATGATAAGATACATTGATGAGTTTGGACAAACCACAACTAGAATGCAGTGAAAAAAATGCTTTATT
TGTGAAATTTGTGATGCTATTGCTTTATTTGTAACCATTATAAGCTGCAATAAACAAGTTAACAACAACA
ATTGCATTCATTTTATGTTTCAGGTTCAGGGGGAGGTGTGGGAGGTTTTTTAAAGCAAGTAAAACCTCTA
CAAATGTGGTATGGCTGATTATGATCCTCTAGATCAGATCTGCGAAGATACGGCCACGGGTGCTCTTGAT
CCTGTGGCTGATTTTGGACTGTGCTGCTCGCAGCTGCTGATGAATCACATACTTCCTCCATTTTCTTCCA
CTGATTGACTGTTATAATTTCCCTAATTTCCAGGTCAAGGTGCTGTGCATTGTGGTAATAGATGTGACAT
GACGTCACTTCCAAAGGACCAATGAACATGTCTGACCAATTTCATATAATGTGAAAACGATTTTCATAGG
CAGAATAAATAACATTTAAATTAAACTGGGCATCAGCGCAATTCAATTGGTTTGGTAATAGCAAGGGAAA
ATAGAATGAAGTGATCTCCAAAAAATAAGTACTTTTTGACTGTAAATAAAATTGTAAGGAGTAAAAAGTA
CTTTTTTTTCTAAAAAAATGTAATTAAGTAAAAGTAAAAGTATTGATTTTTAATTGTACTCAAGTAAAGT
AAAAATCCCCAAAAATAATACTTAAGTACAGTAATCAAGTAAAATTACTCAAGTACTTTACACCTCTGGT
TCTTGACCCCCTACCTTCAGCAAGCCCAGCAGATCCACTAGTTCTAGAGCGGCCGCCACCGCGGTGGAGC
TCCAGCTTTTGTTCCCTTTAGTGAGGGTTAATTGCGCGCTTGGCGTAATCATGGTCATAGCTGTTTCCTG
TGTGAAATTGTTATCCGCTCACAATTCCACACAACATACGAGCCGGAAGCATAAAGTGTAAAGCCTGGGG
TGCCTAATGAGTGAGCTAACTCACATTAATTGCGTTGCGCTCACTGCCCGCTTTCCAGTCGGGAAACCTG
TCGTGCCAGCTGCATTAATGAATCGGCCAACGCGCGGGGAGAGGCGGTTTGCGTATTGGGCGCTCTTCCG
CTTCCTCGCTCACTGACTCGCTGCGCTCGGTCGTTCGGCTGCGGCGAGCGGTATCAGCTCACTCAAAGGC
GGTAATACGGTTATCCACAGAATCAGGGGATAACGCAGGAAAGAACATGTGAGCAAAAGGCCAGCAAAAG
GCCAGGAACCGTAAAAAGGCCGCGTTGCTGGCGTTTTTCCATAGGCTCCGCCCCCCTGACGAGCATCACA
AAAATCGACGCTCAAGTCAGAGGTGGCGAAACCCGACAGGACTATAAAGATACCAGGCGTTTCCCCCTGG
AAGCTCCCTCGTGCGCTCTCCTGTTCCGACCCTGCCGCTTACCGGATACCTGTCCGCCTTTCTCCCTTCG
GGAAGCGTGGCGCTTTCTCATAGCTCACGCTGTAGGTATCTCAGTTCGGTGTAGGTCGTTCGCTCCAAGC
TGGGCTGTGTGCACGAACCCCCCGTTCAGCCCGACCGCTGCGCCTTATCCGGTAACTATCGTCTTGAGTC
CAACCCGGTAAGACACGACTTATCGCCACTGGCAGCAGCCACTGGTAACAGGATTAGCAGAGCGAGGTAT
GTAGGCGGTGCTACAGAGTTCTTGAAGTGGTGGCCTAACTACGGCTACACTAGAAGAACAGTATTTGGTA
TCTGCGCTCTGCTGAAGCCAGTTACCTTCGGAAAAAGAGTTGGTAGCTCTTGATCCGGCAAACAAACCAC
CGCTGGTAGCGGTGGTTTTTTTGTTTGCAAGCAGCAGATTACGCGCAGAAAAAAAGGATCTCAAGAAGAT
CCTTTGATCTTTTCTACGGGGTCTGACGCTCAGTGGAACGAAAACTCACGTTAAGGCATTTTGGTCATGA
GATTATCAAAAAGGATCTTCACCTAGATCCTTTTAAATTAAAAATGAAGTTTTAAATCAATCTAAAGTAT
ATATGAGTAAACTTGGTCTGACAGTTACCAATGCTTAATCAGTGAGGCACCTATCTCAGCGATCTGTCTA
TTTCGTTCATCCATAGTTGCCTGACTCCCCGTCGTGTAGATAACTACGATACGGGAGGGCTTACCATCTG
GCCCCAGTGCTGCAATGATACCGCGAGACCCACGCTCACCGGCTCCAGATTTATCAGCAATAAACCAGCC
AGCCGGAAGGGCCGAGCGCAGAAGTGGTCCTGCAACTTTATCCGCCTCCATCCAGTCTATTAATTGTTGC
CGGGAAGCTAGAGTAAGTAGTTCGCCAGTTAATAGTTTGCGCAACGTTGTTGCCATTGCTACAGGCATCG
TGGTGTCACGCTCGTCGTTTGGTATGGCTTCATTCAGCTCCGGTTCCCAACGATCAAGGCGAGTTACATG
ATCCCCCATGTTGTGCAAAAAAGCGGTTAGCTCCTTCGGTCCTCCGATCGTTGTCAGAAGTAAGTTGGCC
GCAGTGTTATCACTCATGGTTATGGCAGCACTGCATAATTCTCTTACTGTCATGCCATCCGTAAGATGCT
TTTCTGTGACTGGTGAGTACTCAACCAAGTCATTCTGAGAATAGTGTATGCGGCGACCGAGTTGCTCTTG
CCCGGCGTCAATACGGGATAATACCGCGCCACATAGCAGAACTTTAAAAGTGCTCATCATTGGAAAACGT
TCTTCGGGGCGAAAACTCTCAAGGATCTTACCGCTGTTGAGATCCAGTTCGATGTAACCCACTCGTGCAC
CCAACTGATCTTCAGCATCTTTTACTTTCACCAGCGTTTCTGGGTGAGCAAAAACAGGAAGGCAAAATGC
CGCAAAAAAGGGAATAAGGGCGACACGGAAATGTTGAATACTCATACTCTTCCTTTTTCAATATTATTGA
AGCATTTATCAGGGTTATTGTCTCATGAGCGGATACATATTTGAATGTATTTAGAAAAATAAACAAATAG
GGGTTCCGCGCACATTTCCCCGAAAAGTGCCACCTAAATTGTAAGCGTTAATATTTTGTTAAAATTCGCG
TTAAATTTTTGTTAAATCAGCTCATTTTTTAACCAATAGGCCGAAATCGGCAAAATCCCTTATAAATCAA
AAGAATAGACCGAGATAGGGT
[37 nt withheld, positions 4852-4888]
AAAGAACGTGGACTCCAACGTCAAAGG
[32 nt withheld, positions 4916-4947]
GCTGGCTAAGAACTCATCAGCCTCCCCGGTCCATCTACCCACGTACCAATGCACCAATTGGCCACAATGA
CGGCTACTACATGGTGCCATTCCTTCCTCTTTATAGGAATGGAGACTACCTCCTGTCCAACAATGCTCTT
GGATACGAGTACGCCTACCTGTTGGACCCAGGTCATTGCACAACACCAGAAATGCCCTCTGATCTGCAAA
AGACGTGAATATCTGTTCAGACACCCATATCCACTCTGTTCCACACAGGTCAGAGGTTTGTCCAGGAGTT
CTTGACAGAGGTGTAAAAAGTACTCAAAAATTTTACTCAAGTGAAAGTACAAGTACTTAGGGAAAATTTT
ACTCAATTAAAAGTAAAAGTATCTGGCTAGAATCTTACTTGAGTAAAAGTAAAAAAGTACTCCATTAAAA
TTGTACTTGAGTATTAAGGAAGTAAAAGTAAAAGCAAGAAAGAAAACTAGAGATTCTTGTTTAAGCTTTT
AATCTCAAAAAACATTAAATGAAATGCATACAAGGTTTTATCCTGCTTTAGAACTGTTTGTATTTAATTA
TCAAACTATAAGACAGACAATCTAATGCCAGTACACGCTACTCAAAGTTGTAAAACCTCAGATTTAACTT
CAGTAGAAGCTGATTCTCAAAATTGTTAGTGTCAAGCCTAGCTCTTTTGGGGCTGAAAAGCAATCCTGCA
GTGCTGAAAAGCCTCTCACAGGCAGCCGATGCGGGAAGAGGTGTATTAGTCTTGATAGAGAGGCTGCAAA
TAGCAGGAAACGTGAGCAGAGACTCCCTGGTGTCTGAAACACAGGCCAGATGGGCCCTCGAGCAGGAAAC
AGCTATGACCATGATTACGCCAAGCTATCAACTTTGTATAGAAAAGTTGGCACGCGCAGATTCCGTGTGG
GCCTGGTAATATCTTACCATTTTAAGCTATTTTAAGATTAGGGAAAAAAATTAAATAAAACTACTTTAAA
ATTACTTTCCTTAAAAAGCAACATATTTATTTAGTTTTTGTTTAACTGGCTCAAGATTGTAATATTTTAC
TTTTACATGTTTTTTTAAGTACCTAAATGTGTTCAAAAGTAAAGTATGTTATTGTTTTTTTTTTTTAATG
TTAGCTAAGCTTTAAATTGTAATATATTACTTTTAAAAGTGACTTTTTAAAAATGTAAATAAAAAAGTAA
CTATAAATGTGTAATGCATGTTATTTCTGTGGGTTTTTAATTTTCATCTCAACTGGGCTTACAATTTTAA
CATAATAAAAATCAAATCAAATCAAATCAGGCCCTTATTTGTCACATACACTCTTGTATACTGAAATAAA
CTAAATGTTGAGAAAAATTTAAATACACCAAAATAACGCATACCTTTTTTGTAATTACCTAAGTAAAACA
TTTAGTTCCTTTTTTAAGTGACTCAAGATTGTAATCTATTAATTGTAAAAGATAAAACTAGTGATCAATC
TGACGTGCTTCTATGCAGCCTGTGAGATTAATTGTGATGTTTAATTATTAAACAATTTAAATGGATCAAA
CATTTCACATGTGCTTATTGTGTCCAACAAAACCAGCAGAAGCACTTAAAAATATTGCATGACAACATGA
GTTTTTAATGTAAATTATATATACTTCCTAAACGAAGTTAATCATATTTCTAAAATAATAATGTCATTGA
AATATTTAAATAAATGATAAGCTTTAGTTGATTCAACATAAAATTGAAAGCAATAAGGACTTTTTTTTTT
TACAGCGGTGAAGCAAAAGCATGTAATAATCATATAATATAATAAATAAATAAATAAATAATGGCTCTTG
GTGCAAATATGAACACTTTAAATAAATATAGAATAAATATGATCAATAAGTCATAACGATGTGTTTTATG
TTGATTATAATTTAAACATGTTTCTAACGCAAGTTTTAAAAACTGTTTTAAAGTATTATTTTAAGTTATA
AGATCAATTTGACTCAACATTTTGTAGTGAAAATATGTTGTGTAAAATTAATATAATATACACTATAAAA
ATGCAGGGTTCCACACAATACATTAATGTTGTCCCAACACAAATCGATTAAGTTAACAAATATATGTGGA
TTGAACATAAAAAATTAAGTTGTCCCAATGAAATCTCAAGAATTGTGTTGTTTCAGCTCATTTTAAATAA
GTAGTTTTAACAAGTAAAAAATAACATATTTTTGAGTGTGTATATATATATATTACAAAATATAATAATA
TAAAATGTAAAAGATATAAACCATGCTACATATATTTAAGAGCTATTTTGCACATTACTTTTTTGCAAGC
CATTTTAGTGTTTTTTTTACAAATATATATTAGCTAAATATACAATATCTTAAATATACAATTAATCAGA
CATGCAATTAATGCATTTAACCTACATAAAAATACATGATCAACATATGTTTTATGCTGATTACAACTAA
ATCAAACGTAATGAAATTAATTTATAAAAGCGATTTAAATATGTCAATATTTTAAGTTAAAATCACTTGA
AACCTACTATAAATGAACTTAAATTAAAAAAATCTCCTTTAATTCCAATGCAACAGTGTTGTTTTTTCAG
CTGAGGACCCCCGGTGCAGATGGTTGGCCCCCGGCCCGCTATTCTAAGGAAGCCTTTCTTAATTTTAGGG
CGGCGCTGCATGCGCTCAGATCAGATTCACGGGTGGAGAGGGTTATTTTCTCTTTTTTATTTTTTCTTGC
CTGCTCATATTTGGGCCTGTGTGAACCCCAGGCTCCGCCTCGGCCCCCAGGAGCCGCTCTTATTTAAAGG
GGATCCTCGCCTTCAGTCTTCGTCCCAGTGGAAGCATCAGTCTTGTGATAACAACTTGGTGAGTCCTACA
GACCAGCGCTCGACTCTAGGCTTTAAATGCATTGATTTCTCTGGATTAGCTACCGGGAGAGTTTTAACTT
TGCTTATTAGTCTTGTGCTCGAACTGCTAGGTTTAAAGAGTGTTTTCTCTAATGCATGCATGAAGCGACA
GCTGAAAACCAGAAATAGAGCGTTTGTCCTCCTGTTAAACTCTAGCCTTTCTTTGGCATTTGTCAGTCCG
AGTCTTCAGCTGCCGGCAGGAGATTGGGTTTCAGTAACACTTGCTGAGCACAAACTACACGTGCTTTCTT
CAGATTTAATTCATTATTAATCATTCTAGATTTAAATGATGTTCTTACTCATTGCTGATTATTTTAGCCT
TGCGGAGCAGATTAAATGAGCACGTGTTTCATTAAGATTGATTTAAATATAATTAATATTTCACCACTGT
AGTTTTAAAATTGCCTTCTAAGTCATGGTTGATTTTTAATAGGTATCGGCTCTAATTAGATTACTATTTT
GGTTTTTAAATGTTATTTCTATTTCATTTGTAGGCTCGTTTTTAATGTGATTTTATTAGATTCTAGTTTT
AAAATCATCTCTTAGCCTTAATGAGCAGACTGAATGAACATGTTTCATTAAGATTAACTTCATTATAATG
AATTATTTAATCATTCTAGTGGGTTATAAATCAGCTCTATTTAAATTAATTGTCGTGTTTATTTCTATTT
AATTTTTGATTATTTTTTCAGGGTCGTTTTTATGTGATTTTTTCCCGTTTCTAATTTTAAACTAATTGTT
TGATTTTTATATGATTCGACTCTTTTTAAATGAATTGTTTTGCTTTTTTTATTGAGCATATATATATTAT
ACAATTTCAATCAACAATTGTTGTGCTTTTTAAATGTTGTTTCTATTTCATTTCTAGGGTCGATTTTATT
CGATTCTAGTTTTAAAATCGTGATTTTTAACTTCTAACCTTACTGAGCAGACTGAATGAACATGTTTCAT
CAAGATTAACTTCATTATAGTTAATTATTGAATCGTGCTAGTGGTTTATAAATCAGCTCTATTTAAATTA
ATCATCATCATTATTTCTATTTAATTTTTATTATTTCTTTAGGATTATTTTTATGTGATTTTTTTCACGT
TCTAGTTTTAAACTCAATGCTCATTACTGCTCACCCTTGCTGAGCAGTCTTTCGTTAAGATTAAATTAAT
TAATAACCATTCTAGTTTTAAAACAGTGTCTTAAGGCATAGCTGATATTTTACAAGTTTACTATTTAATA
TATCTCCTTTCTTTTTTTAGGGTCGATTTCATCTGATTTGATTAATTTTTATTATCTTCACTAAGCTTTT
TGTTCTAGGTTTTATTCTCAGTATTATTACTGTTATATTTGAACTGAATTTCTCCTCATAGTTTATTCAT
TTTATTTATTTATTTTTTGTTTATTCGCTATTTTGTATTTTAGTTTTTAATTAGAAATTTTATTAGAATC
GTTTTGAACTAGTTTTTATGCACTCTAACATTAATATTAAATCATAACTATTATTTTTATTATAATTTAT
TTGTGTTTATCTTTTTGTGTAGCTTTCATGTGTTTTTATTTTAGTTTTATTATGTTTGCATTGAATTTTT
TGGACTAGTTTATATAACGATATACAGAAAAGCCATGACAACAAATGTTTTTATAATACCTATTAAGTAT
AAGCTAATCAGATTTCCACTATTCTGTTCAAAGTTAACATTATTAGCCATTCTGATGGATCATTTGACAT
TTGTCATATGTCTTTATGAACACTGCTCTTTCAGATGCCACTTTTAAAGCTGTTTTTTACAGTAAATGAA
CGTTTATTATTATGACATTATTTCCTAAGGCCTCTAGAGTACAGCAGGATGTGGCGTGTGCATTACCGTG
TAATTATGCTGACTGTAAATGTGCATTTATAGACTGTCAGCATGTCTGACTGTGCGCTGTTGTGATTGGT
CCTGCACAGACCAAG
